>Addgene plasmid #54997 | mCherry-AuroraA-C-7 | depositor partial sequence | sequence record 85384 | insert sequence
CAAGGCCTAGTGACGTCAGATCCGCTAGCGCTACCGGTCGCCACCATGGTGAGCAAGGGCGAGGAGGATA
ACATGGCCATCATCAAGGAGTTCATGCGCTTCAAGGTGCACATGGAGGGCTCCGTGAACGGCCACGAGTT
CGAGATCGAGGGCGAGGGCGAGGGCCGCCCCTACGAGGGCACCCAGACCGCCAAGCTGAAGGTGACCAAG
GGTGGCCCCCTGCCCTTCGCCTGGGACATCCTGTCCCCTCAGTTCATGTACGGCTCCAAGGCCTACGTGA
AGCACCCCGCCGACATCCCCGACTACTTGAAGCTGTCCTTCCCCGAGGGCTTCAAGTGGGAGCGCGTGAT
GAACTTCGAGGACGGCGGCGTGGTGACCGTGACCCAGGACTCCTCCCTGCAGGACGGCGAGTTCATCTAC
AAGGTGAAGCTGCGCGGCACCAACTTCCCCTCCGACGGCCCCGTAATGCAGAAGAAGACCATGGGCTGGG
AGGCCTCCTCCGAGCGGATGTACCCCGAGGACGGCGCCCTGAAGGGCGAGATCAAGCAGAGGCTGAAGCT
GAAGGACGGCGGCCACTACGACGCTGAGGTCAAGACCACCTACAAGGCCAAGAAGCCCGTGCAGCTGCCC
GGCGCCTACAACGTCAACATCAAGTTGGACATCACCTCCCACAACGAGGACTACACCATCGTGGAACAGT
ACGAACGCGCCGAGGGCCGCCACTCCACCGGCGGCATGGACGAGCTGTACAAGTCCGGACTCAGATCTCG
AGCCATGGACCGATCTAAAGAAAACTGCATTTCAGGACCTGTTAAGGCTACAGCTCCAGTTGGAGGTCCA
AAACGTGTTCTCGTGACTCAGCAATTTCCTTGTCAGAATCCATTACCTGTAAATAGTGGCCAGGCTCAGC
GGGTCTTGTGTCCTTCAAATTCTTCCCAGCGCGTTCCTTTGCAAGCACAAAAGCTTGTCTCCAGTCACAA
GCCGGTTCAGAATCAGAAGCAGAAGCAATTGCAGGCAACCAGTGTACCTCATCCTGTCTCCAGGCCACTG
AATAACACCCAAAAGAGCAAGCAGCCCCTGCCATCGGCACCTGAAAATAATCCTGAGGAGGAACTGGCAT
CAAAACAGAAAAATGAAGAATCAAAAAAGAGGCAGTGGGCTTTGGAAGACTTTGAAATTGGTCGCCCTCT
GGGTAAAGGAAAGTTTGGTAATGTTTATTTGGCAAGAGAAAAGCAAAGCAAGTTTATTCTGGCTCTTAAA
GTGTTATTTAAAGCTCAGCTGGAGAAAGCCGGAGTGGAGCATCAGCTCAGAAGAGAAGTAGAAATACAGT
CCCACCTTCGGCATCCTAATATTCTTAGACTGTATGGTTATTTCCATGATGCTACCAGAGTCTACCTAAT
TCTGGAATATGCACCACTTGGAACAGTTTATAGAGAACTTCAGAAACTTTCAAAGTTTGATGAGCAGAGA
ACTGCTACTTATATAACAGAATTGGCAAATGCCCTGTCTTACTGTCATTCGAAGAGAGTTATTCATAGAG
ACATTAAGCCAGAGAACTTACTTCTTGGATCAGCTGGAGAGCTTAAAATTGCAGATTTTGGGTGGTCAGT
ACATGCTCCATCTTCCAGGAGGACCACTCTCTGTGGCACCCTGGACTACCTGCCCCCTGAAATGATTGAA
GGTCGGATGCATGATGAGAAGGTGGATCTCTGGAGCCTTGGAGTTCTTTGCTATGAATTTTTAGTTGGGA
AGCCTCCTTTTGAGGCAAACACATACCAAGAGACCTACAAAAGAATATCACGGGTTGAATTCACATTCCC
TGACTTTGTAACAGAGGGAGCCAGGGACCTCATTTCAAGACTGTTGAAGCATAATCCCAGCCAGAGGCCA
ATGCTCAGAGAAGTACTTGAACACCCCTGGATCACAGCAAATTCATCAAAACCATCAAATTGCCAAAACA
AAGAATCAGCTAGCAAACAGTCTTAGGGATCCACCGGATCTAGATAACTGATCATAATCAGCCATACCAC
ATTTTG
