>Addgene plasmid #54997 | mCherry-AuroraA-C-7 | addgene partial sequence | sequence record 100901 | mCherry-F 5'-ccccgtaatgcagaagaaga-3'
GGCGCCCTGAAGGGCGAGATCAAGCAGAGGCTGAAGCTGAAGGACGGCGGCCACTACGACGCTGAGGTCA
AGACCACCTACAAGGCCAAGAAGCCCGTGCAGCTGCCCGGCGCCTACAACGTCAACATCAAGTTGGACAT
CACCTCCCACAACGAGGACTACACCATCGTGGAACAGTACGAACGCGCCGAGGGCCGCCACTCCACCGGC
GGCATGGACGAGCTGTACAAGTCCGGACTCAGATCTCGAGCCATGGACCGATCTAAAGAAAACTGCATTT
CAGGACCTGTTAAGGCTACAGCTCCAGTTGGAGGTCCAAAACGTGTTCTCGTGACTCAGCAATTTCCTTG
TCAGAATCCATTACCTGTAAATAGTGGCCAGGCTCAGCGGGTCTTGTGTCCTTCAAATTCTTCCCAGCGC
GTTCCTTTGCAAGCACAAAAGCTTGTCTCCAGTCACAAGCCGGTTCAGAATCAGAAGCAGAAGCAATTGC
AGGCAACCAGTGTACCTCATCCTGTCTCCAGGCCACTGAATAACACCCAAAAGAGCAAGCAGCCCCTGCC
ATCGGCACCTGAAAATAATCCTGAGGAGGAACTGGCATCAAAACAGAAAAATGAAGAATCAAAAAAGAGG
CAGTGGGCTTTGGAAGACTTTGAAATTGGTCGCCCTCTGGGTAAAGGAAAGTTTGGTAATGTTTATTTGG
CAAGAGAAAAGCAAAGCAAGTTTATTCTGGCTCTTAAAGTGTTATTTAAAGCTCAGCTGGAGAA
