[The description below was written by a language model from this plasmid's Addgene catalogue record.]
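Description:
mCherry-AuroraA-C-7 is a mammalian expression plasmid built on the mCherry-C1 backbone (about 4.75 kb without the insert), a C1-type fluorescent protein fusion vector in which the gene of interest is placed downstream of the fluorophore. It is maintained in E. coli as a high-copy plasmid under kanamycin selection. It also carries a neomycin resistance marker, so transfected mammalian cells can be selected with G418. No feature table accompanies the record, so the origin of replication and the promoter arrangement driving the resistance marker are not stated. The use of an SV40 polyA reverse sequencing primer suggests that an SV40 polyadenylation signal follows the fusion cassette.

The payload is human Aurora A, a mitotic serine/threonine kinase, expressed from the CMV promoter as a fusion with mCherry at its N terminus. The "C-7" in the name probably refers to the fusion orientation and the length of the linker between the two proteins, although the record does not say so. The insert is listed with an I57V substitution, while the depositor comments call it wild type. This suggests the change is regarded as a natural variant rather than a deliberate functional mutation, but the record does not resolve the point. The cloning method is recorded as unknown.

The stated purpose is a localization marker for centrosomes. The tagged kinase lets these structures be visualised in the red channel by fluorescence microscopy, with excitation at 587 nm and emission at 610 nm. This makes it suitable for live or fixed-cell imaging, including alongside green or other spectrally distinct reporters.
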