Addgene plasmid #54997: mCherry-AuroraA-C-7
Purpose: Localization: Centrosomes, Excitation: 587, Emission: 610
Depositing lab: Michael Davidson. Depositing organization: Florida State University, Tallahassee.
Backbone
  Vector backbone: mCherry-C1
  Backbone size w/o insert (bp): 4750
  Vector type: Mammalian Expression
  Selectable markers: Neomycin (select with G418)
Growth in bacteria
  Bacterial resistance: Kanamycin, 50 μg/mL
  Growth temperature: 37°C
  Growth strain: DH5alpha
  Copy number: High Copy
Gene/Insert
  Gene/Insert name: AuroraA (alt name: XM_006723872.1)
  Species: H. sapiens (human)
  Mutation: I57V in AuroraA
  Promoter: CMV
  Tag / fusion protein: mCherry (N terminal on backbone)
  Cloning method: Unknown
  Sequencing primers: 5′ CMV-F; 3′ SV40pA-R
Terms and licenses: Academic/Nonprofit Terms; Industry Terms: Not Available to Industry
Depositor comments: Wild Type. Excitation = 587; Emission = 610
How to cite: mCherry-AuroraA-C-7 was a gift from Michael Davidson (Addgene plasmid # 54997 ; http://n2t.net/addgene:54997 ; RRID:Addgene_54997)
